>Addgene plasmid #18705 | pEZY202 | addgene partial sequence | sequence record 24584 | pGEX-3 5'-CCGGGAGCTGCATGTGTCAGAGG-3'
GNCANCCGAACGCGCGAGGCAGGATGATCCGGGATCGAAGAAATGATGGTAAATGAAATAGGAAATCAAN
GAGCATGAAGGCAAAAGACAAATATAAGGGTCGAACGAAAAATAAAGTGAAAAGTGTTGATATGATGTAT
TTGGCTTTGCGGCGCCGAAAAAACGAGTTTACGCAATTGCACAATCATGCTGACTCTGTGGCGGACCCGC
GCTCTTGCCGGCCCGGCGATAACGCTGGGCGTGAGGCTGTGCCCGGCGGAGTTTTTTGCGCCTGCATTTT
CCAAGGTTTACCCTGCGCTAAGGGGCGAGATTGGAGAAGCAATAAGAATGCCGGTTGGGGTTGCGATGAT
GACGACCACGACAACTGGTGTCATTATTTAAGTTGCCGAAAGAACCTGAGTGCATTTGCAACATGAGTAT
ACTAGAAGAATGAGCCAAGACTTGCGAGACGCGAGTTTGCCGGTGGTGCGAACAATAGAGCGACCATGAC
CTTGAAGGTGAGACGCGCATAACCGCTAGAGTACTTTGAAGAGGAAACAGCAATAGGGTTGCTACCAGTA
TAAATAGACAGGTACATACAACACTGGAAATGGTTGTCTGTTTGAGTACGCTTTCAATTCATTTGGGTGT
GCACTTTATTATGTTACAATATGGAAGGGAACTTTACACTTCTCCTATGCACATATATTAATTAAAGTCC
AATGCTAGTAGAGAAGGGGGGTAACACCCCTCCGCGCTCTTTTCCGATTTTTTCTAACCGTGGAATATTC
NGATATCCTTTTGTGTTCCGGTGTNCATATGGACTCTCTTTCTGNACCAACCNTNNTCGGGN
