>Addgene plasmid #18705 | pEZY202 | addgene partial sequence | sequence record 60879 | ccdB-fwd 5'-GCATGATGACCACCGATATG-3'
GTGGCTGATCTCAGCCACCGCGAAAATGACATCAAAAACGCCATTAACCTGATGTTCTGGGGAATATAAA
TGTCAGGCTCCCTTATACACAGCCAGTCTGCAGGTCGATACAGTAGAAATTACAGAAACTTTATCACGTT
TAGTAAGTATAGAGGCTGAAAATCCAGATGAAGCCGAACGACTTGTAAGAGAAAAGTATAAGAGTTGTGA
AATTGTTCTTGATGCAGATGATTTTCAGGACTATGACACTAGCGTATATGAATAGGTAGATGTTTTTATT
TTGTCACACAAAAAAGAGGCTCGCACCTCTTTTTCTTATTTCTTTTTATGATTTAATACGGCATTGAGGA
CAATAGCGAGTAGGCTGGATACGACGATTCCGTTTGAGAAGAACATTTGGAAGGCTGTCGGTCGACTAAG
TTGGCAGCATCACCCGAAGAACATTTGGAAGGCTGTCGGTCGACTACAGGTCACTAATACCATCTAAGTA
GTTGATTCATAGTGACTGGATATGTTGTGTTTTACAGTATTATGTAGTCTGTTTTTTATGCAAAATCTAA
TTTAATATATTGATATTTATATCATTTTACGTTTCTCGTTCAGCTTTTTTGTACAAACTTGTATTAATGA
ATTCCAGCCAGTCGCCGTTGCGAATAACCCCAACCGCCAGCCCTTCAATGGTGAAGCTCTGCTGACGAAG
ATCTACGACAATTGGTTTAAACTCGCTATTTTCTGGCAACAGTTCGACTTTATTGCCCTGTTTTTTCAGG
CGCTTAACGGTAAC
