>Addgene plasmid #18705 | pEZY202 | addgene partial sequence | sequence record 60880 | pHybLex-rev
AAAATCATAAATCATAAGAAATTCGCCCGGAATTAGCTTGGCTGCAGGTCGACTCGAGGACCACTTTGTA
CAAGAAAGCTGAACGAGAAACGTAAAATGATATAAATATCAATATATTAAATTAGATTTTGCATAAAAAA
CAGACTACATAATACTGTAAAACACAACATATCCAGTCACTATGAATCAACTACTTAGATGGTATTAGTG
ACCTGTAGTCGACTAAGTTGGCAGCATCACCCGACGCACTTTGCGCCGAATAAATACCTGTGACGGAAGA
TCACTTCGCAGAATAAATAAATCCTGGTGTCCCTGTTGATACCGGGAAGCCCTGGGCCAACTTTTGGCGA
AAATGAGACGTTGATCGGCACGTAAGAGGTTCCAACTTTCACCATAATGAAATAAGATCACTACCGGGCG
TATTTTTTGAGTTATCGAGATTTTCAGGAGCTAAGGAAGCTAAAATGGAGAAAAAAATCACTGGATATAC
CACCGTTGATATATCCCAATGGCATCGTAAAGAACATTTTGAGGCATTTCAGTCAGTTGCTCAATGTACC
TATAACCAGACCGTTCAGCTGGATATTACGGCCTTTTTAAAGACCGTAAAGAAAAATAAGCACAAGTTTT
ATCCGGCCTTTATTCACATTCTTGCCCGCCTGATGAATGCTCATCCGGAATTCCGTATGGCAATGAAAGA
CGGTGAGCTGGTGATATGGGATAGTGTTCACCCTTGTTACACCGTTTTCCATGAGCAAACTGAAACGTTT
TCATCGCTCTGGAGTGAATACCACGACGATTTCCGGCAGTTTCTACACATATATTCGCAAGATGTGGCGT
G
