[The description below was written by a language model from this plasmid's Addgene catalogue record.]
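Description:
pEZY202 is an empty yeast two-hybrid bait vector made by converting pEG202 into a Gateway Destination vector. A Gateway cassette was inserted into the original backbone, with EcoRI and XhoI recorded as intact flanking 5′ and 3′ cloning sites. The backbone size is listed as 12,414 bp, and there is no gene insert. In yeast the plasmid is selected through the HIS3 auxotrophic marker. In bacteria it confers resistance to both ampicillin and chloramphenicol. The second resistance is consistent with the chloramphenicol marker normally carried inside a Gateway cassette. Propagation in the DB3.1 E. coli strain likewise fits the usual presence of the ccdB counter-selection gene, which that strain tolerates. No feature table is provided, so the individual cassette elements, the origins of replication and the promoter are not stated. Copy number is listed as unknown.

The vector is meant to be combined with an Entry clone carrying a gene of interest in a Gateway LR recombination reaction. This swaps the cassette for the gene and yields a bait expression clone without restriction-and-ligation cloning. pEG202-type bait vectors are generally used in the LexA-based interaction trap system, where the protein of interest is expressed as a fusion to a DNA-binding domain and tested against prey fusions for reporter activation. The pHybLex sequencing primers listed are in keeping with this, although the record does not describe the fusion partner explicitly. The plasmid came out of work on an in vitro recombination method for converting existing expression vectors to restriction- and ligation-independent formats.
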