Addgene plasmid #18705: pEZY202
Purpose: (Empty Backbone) pEG202 converted Gateway Destination vector for yeast two-hybrid bait vector
Depositing lab: Yu-Zhu Zhang. Depositing organization: Illinois Institute of Technology. Publication: An in vitro recombination method to convert restriction- and ligation-independent expression vectors. Guo F, Chiang MY, Wang Y, Zhang YZ. Biotechnol J. 2008 Mar . 3(3):370-7. 10.1002/biot.200700170 PubMed 18064608.
Backbone
  Vector backbone: pEG202
  Backbone size (bp): 12414
  Modifications to backbone: Gateway cassette was inserted into original vector to create the pEZY202 Gateway Destination vector
  Vector type: Yeast Expression ; two-hybrid bait vector
  Selectable markers: HIS3
Growth in bacteria
  Bacterial resistance: Chloramphenicol and Ampicillin, 25 & 100 μg/mL
  Growth temperature: 30°C
  Growth strain: DB3.1
  Growth instructions: E.coli strain DB3.1, at 30C
  Copy number: Unknown
Gene/Insert
  Gene/Insert name: None
  Cloning method: Restriction Enzyme; 5′ cloning site EcoRI (not destroyed); 3′ cloning site XhoI (not destroyed)
  Sequencing primers: 5′ pHybLex Forward (5'-agggctggcggttggggttattcgc-3'); 3′ pHybLex Reverse (5'-GAGTCACTTTAAAATTTGTATACAC-3')
Terms and licenses: Academic/Nonprofit Terms; Industry Terms: Not Available to Industry
Depositor comments: pEG202 Gateway-compatible Destination vector. Combine with an Entry clone containing your gene of interest with the Gateway LR reaction to generate a bait vector expression clone for yeast two-hybrid.
How to cite: pEZY202 was a gift from Yu-Zhu Zhang (Addgene plasmid # 18705 ; http://n2t.net/addgene:18705 ; RRID:Addgene_18705)
